Addgene plasmid #250372: Lenti-CMV-EGFP-MTHFD1 K384E-WPRE
Purpose: Lentiviral expression of human MTHFD1 carrying K384E mutation with N-terminal EGFP and puromycin resistance cassette under PGK promoter. Mutation was generated by Q5 site-directed mutagenesis.
Depositing lab: Stefan Kubicek. Depositing organization: CeMM Research Center for Molecular Medicine. Publication: A non-enzymatic role of Nudix hydrolase 5 in repressing purine de novo synthesis. Nguyen TA, Lin JG, Marques AMC, Fottner M, Bauer LG, Reicher A, Daum D, Scrofani L, Liu Y, Cheng C, D'Angelo L D D L, Sanchez J, Bueschl C, Marella N, Buphamalai P, Traversi F, Beres M, Moll HP, Siklos M, Genger JW, Hofstaetter G, Villanti L, Malik M, Klimek C, Runggatscher K, Guertl B, Hansen JS, Dobner S, Babosova O, Becirovic T, de Rooij LPMH, Casanova E, Koren A, Froese DS, Rosenblatt DS, Klavins K, Bergthaler A, Menche J, Hannich JT, Abele M, Sdelci S, Lang K, Huber KVM, Kubicek S. Science. 2025 Nov 6:eadv4257. doi: 10.1126/science.adv4257. PubMed 41196952.
Backbone
  Vector backbone: pLenti CMV GFP Puro
  Backbone manufacturer: Eric Campeau, Paul Kaufman (Addgene #17448)
  Vector type: Mammalian Expression, Lentiviral
Growth in bacteria
  Bacterial resistance: Ampicillin, 100 μg/mL
  Growth temperature: 37°C
  Growth strain: NEB Stable
  Copy number: High Copy
Gene/Insert
  Gene/Insert name: MTHFD1
  Species: H. sapiens (human)
  Insert size (bp): 3522
  Mutation: K384E
  Entrez Gene: MTHFD1 (a.k.a. CIMAH, MTHFC, MTHFD)
  Promoter: CMV
  Tag / fusion protein: EGFP (N terminal on backbone)
  Cloning method: Other
Terms and licenses: Academic/Nonprofit Terms; Industry Terms: Not Available to Industry
Depositor comments: Insert cloned with BamHI (5') and SalI (3') sites.
How to cite: Lenti-CMV-EGFP-MTHFD1 K384E-WPRE was a gift from Stefan Kubicek (Addgene plasmid # 250372 ; http://n2t.net/addgene:250372 ; RRID:Addgene_250372)
