[The description below was written by a language model from this plasmid's Addgene catalogue record and pLannotate feature annotations shown in this document.]
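Description:
Lenti-CMV-EGFP-MTHFD1 K384E-WPRE is an 11.4 kb lentiviral transfer plasmid for mammalian expression, built on the pLenti CMV GFP Puro backbone. In bacteria it is maintained as a high-copy plasmid through a ColE1/pUC-type origin and selected with ampicillin via the β-lactamase gene; an f1 origin, lac/lacZα remnants and flanking T3 and T7 promoters are carried over from the parental cloning vector. The viral portion has the layout of a third-generation HIV-1 vector: an RSV promoter drives a truncated 5' LTR, so genomic RNA can be made without Tat, followed by the Ψ packaging signal with a gag fragment, the Rev response element for Rev-dependent nuclear export, and the cPPT/CTS, which aids nuclear import of the viral genome. A second truncated LTR (annotated by the software as a 5' LTR, but positioned as the 3' LTR) closes the provirus, followed by an SV40 polyadenylation signal and SV40 origin.

The payload is a single open reading frame under the CMV enhancer/promoter in which EGFP is fused directly to the N-terminus of human MTHFD1, a folate one-carbon metabolism enzyme, carrying the K384E substitution introduced by site-directed mutagenesis. The recorded insert size matches EGFP plus MTHFD1 together. A WPRE downstream of the fusion enhances transcript stability and expression. A separate mouse PGK promoter then drives puromycin N-acetyltransferase, allowing selection of transduced cells. The construct therefore serves to generate stable cell populations expressing a fluorescently trackable MTHFD1 point mutant. The record does not state the functional consequence of K384E, though the associated study concerns regulation of de novo purine synthesis.
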