Features (pLannotate 1.2.2; 29 found; start..end, strand, type, name):
      1..429     +  rep_origin     f1 ori (sequence partly withheld): f1 bacteriophage origin of replication; arrow indicates direction of (+) strand synthesis
    482..586     +  promoter       AmpR promoter: bla
    587..1447    +  CDS            AmpR: β-lactamase; bla; confers resistance to ampicillin, carbenicillin, and related antibiotics
   1618..2206    +  rep_origin     ori: high-copy-number ColE1/pMB1/pBR322/pUC origin of replication
   2389..2481    +  CDS            lacI (fragment): lac repressor; lacI; The lac repressor binds to the lac operator to inhibit transcription in E. coli. This inhibition can be relieved by adding lactose or isopropyl-β-D-thiogalactopyranoside (IPTG).
   2494..2515    +  protein_bind   CAP binding site: CAP binding activates transcription in the presence of cAMP. E. coli catabolite activator protein
   2530..2560    +  promoter       lac promoter: promoter for the E. coli lac operon
   2564..2586    +  protein_bind   lac operator (fragment): The lac repressor binds to the lac operator to inhibit transcription in E. coli. This inhibition can be relieved by adding lactose or isopropyl-β-D-thiogalactopyranoside (IPTG). lac repressor encoded by lacI
   2629..2647    +  promoter       T3 promoter: promoter for bacteriophage T3 RNA polymerase
   2675..2901    +  promoter       RSV promoter: Rous sarcoma virus enhancer/promoter
   2902..3082    +  LTR            5' LTR (truncated): truncated 5' long terminal repeat (LTR) from HIV-1
   3129..3254    +  misc_feature   HIV-1 Ψ: packaging signal of human immunodeficiency virus type 1
   3238..3601    +  CDS            HIV-1 gag (fragment): gag protein from human immunodeficiency virus 1; gag
   3747..3980    +  misc_feature   RRE: The Rev response element (RRE) of HIV-1 allows for Rev-dependent mRNA export from the nucleus to the cytoplasm.
   4357..4457    +  CDS            Rev (fragment): human immunodeficiency virus 1 (HIV-1) Rev protein; rev; enhances nuclear export of unspliced and incompletely spliced viral mRNAs
   4476..4592    +  misc_feature   cPPT/CTS: central polypurine tract and central termination sequence of HIV-1
   4615..4918    +  enhancer       CMV enhancer: human cytomegalovirus immediate early enhancer
   4919..5122    +  promoter       CMV promoter: human cytomegalovirus (CMV) immediate early promoter
   5218..5934    +  CDS            EGFP: EGFP is a basic (constitutively fluorescent) green fluorescent protein published in 1996, derived from Aequorea victoria. It is reported to be a rapidly-maturing weak dimer with moderate acid sensitivity.
   5935..8739    +  CDS            MTHFD1: C1TC_HUMAN - Also known as MTHFC, MTHFD. Experimental evidence at protein level: Swiss-Prot protein existence level 1. From Homo sapiens (Human).
   8769..9357    +  misc_feature   WPRE: woodchuck hepatitis virus posttranscriptional regulatory element
   9371..9870    +  promoter       PGK promoter: mouse phosphoglycerate kinase 1 promoter
   9891..10490   +  CDS            PuroR: puromycin N-acetyltransferase; pac from Streptomyces alboniger; confers resistance to puromycin
  10558..10695   +  CDS            nef (fragment): NEF_HV1LA - Experimental evidence at protein level: Swiss-Prot protein existence level 1. Extracellular Nef protein targets CD4(+) T-lymphocytes for apoptosis by interacting with CXCR4 surface receptors. From Human immunodeficiency virus type 1 group M subtype B (isolate Lai) (HIV-1).
  10681..10861   +  LTR            5' LTR (truncated): truncated 5' long terminal repeat (LTR) from HIV-1
  10933..11054   +  polyA_signal   SV40 poly(A) signal: SV40 polyadenylation signal
  11094..11229   +  rep_origin     SV40 ori: SV40 origin of replication
  11250..11268   -  promoter       T7 promoter: promoter for bacteriophage T7 RNA polymerase
  11276..11431   +  CDS            lacZα (fragment): LacZα fragment of β-galactosidase; lacZ fragment
>Addgene plasmid #250372 | Lenti-CMV-EGFP-MTHFD1 K384E-WPRE | addgene full sequence | sequence record 498984 | Addgene NGS Result
[124 nt withheld, positions 1-124]
C
[91 nt withheld, positions 126-216]
A
[49 nt withheld, positions 218-266]
CCTTTGACGTTGGAGTCCACGTTCTTT
[37 nt withheld, positions 294-330]
ACCCTATCTCGGTCTATTCTTTTGATTTATAAGGGATTTTGCCGATTTCGGCCTATTGGTTAAAAAATGA
GCTGATTTAACAAAAATTTAACGCGAATTTTAACAAAATATTAACGCTTACAATTTAGGTGGCACTTTTC
GGGGAAATGTGCGCGGAACCCCTATTTGTTTATTTTTCTAAATACATTCAAATATGTATCCGCTCATGAG
ACAATAACCCTGATAAATGCTTCAATAATATTGAAAAAGGAAGAGTATGAGTATTCAACATTTCCGTGTC
GCCCTTATTCCCTTTTTTGCGGCATTTTGCCTTCCTGTTTTTGCTCACCCAGAAACGCTGGTGAAAGTAA
AAGATGCTGAAGATCAGTTGGGTGCACGAGTGGGTTACATCGAACTGGATCTCAACAGCGGTAAGATCCT
TGAGAGTTTTCGCCCCGAAGAACGTTTTCCAATGATGAGCACTTTTAAAGTTCTGCTATGTGGCGCGGTA
TTATCCCGTATTGACGCCGGGCAAGAGCAACTCGGTCGCCGCATACACTATTCTCAGAATGACTTGGTTG
AGTACTCACCAGTCACAGAAAAGCATCTTACGGATGGCATGACAGTAAGAGAATTATGCAGTGCTGCCAT
AACCATGAGTGATAACACTGCGGCCAACTTACTTCTGACAACGATCGGAGGACCGAAGGAGCTAACCGCT
TTTTTGCACAACATGGGGGATCATGTAACTCGCCTTGATCGTTGGGAACCGGAGCTGAATGAAGCCATAC
CAAACGACGAGCGTGACACCACGATGCCTGTAGCAATGGCAACAACGTTGCGCAAACTATTAACTGGCGA
ACTACTTACTCTAGCTTCCCGGCAACAATTAATAGACTGGATGGAGGCGGATAAAGTTGCAGGACCACTT
CTGCGCTCGGCCCTTCCGGCTGGCTGGTTTATTGCTGATAAATCTGGAGCCGGTGAGCGTGGGTCTCGCG
GTATCATTGCAGCACTGGGGCCAGATGGTAAGCCCTCCCGTATCGTAGTTATCTACACGACGGGGAGTCA
GGCAACTATGGATGAACGAAATAGACAGATCGCTGAGATAGGTGCCTCACTGATTAAGCATTGGTAACTG
TCAGACCAAGTTTACTCATATATACTTTAGATTGATTTAAAACTTCATTTTTAATTTAAAAGGATCTAGG
TGAAGATCCTTTTTGATAATCTCATGACCAAAATCCCTTAACGTGAGTTTTCGTTCCACTGAGCGTCAGA
CCCCGTAGAAAAGATCAAAGGATCTTCTTGAGATCCTTTTTTTCTGCGCGTAATCTGCTGCTTGCAAACA
AAAAAACCACCGCTACCAGCGGTGGTTTGTTTGCCGGATCAAGAGCTACCAACTCTTTTTCCGAAGGTAA
CTGGCTTCAGCAGAGCGCAGATACCAAATACTGTTCTTCTAGTGTAGCCGTAGTTAGGCCACCACTTCAA
GAACTCTGTAGCACCGCCTACATACCTCGCTCTGCTAATCCTGTTACCAGTGGCTGCTGCCAGTGGCGAT
AAGTCGTGTCTTACCGGGTTGGACTCAAGACGATAGTTACCGGATAAGGCGCAGCGGTCGGGCTGAACGG
GGGGTTCGTGCACACAGCCCAGCTTGGAGCGAACGACCTACACCGAACTGAGATACCTACAGCGTGAGCT
ATGAGAAAGCGCCACGCTTCCCGAAGGGAGAAAGGCGGACAGGTATCCGGTAAGCGGCAGGGTCGGAACA
GGAGAGCGCACGAGGGAGCTTCCAGGGGGAAACGCCTGGTATCTTTATAGTCCTGTCGGGTTTCGCCACC
TCTGACTTGAGCGTCGATTTTTGTGATGCTCGTCAGGGGGGCGGAGCCTATGGAAAAACGCCAGCAACGC
GGCCTTTTTACGGTTCCTGGCCTTTTGCTGGCCTTTTGCTCACATGTTCTTTCCTGCGTTATCCCCTGAT
TCTGTGGATAACCGTATTACCGCCTTTGAGTGAGCTGATACCGCTCGCCGCAGCCGAACGACCGAGCGCA
GCGAGTCAGTGAGCGAGGAAGCGGAAGAGCGCCCAATACGCAAACCGCCTCTCCCCGCGCGTTGGCCGAT
TCATTAATGCAGCTGGCACGACAGGTTTCCCGACTGGAAAGCGGGCAGTGAGCGCAACGCAATTAATGTG
AGTTAGCTCACTCATTAGGCACCCCAGGCTTTACACTTTATGCTTCCGGCTCGTATGTTGTGTGGAATTG
TGAGCGGATAACAATTTCACACAGGAAACAGCTATGACCATGATTACGCCAAGCGCGCAATTAACCCTCA
CTAAAGGGAACAAAAGCTGGAGCTGCAAGCTTAATGTAGTCTTATGCAATACTCTTGTAGTCTTGCAACA
TGGTAACGATGAGTTAGCAACATGCCTTACAAGGAGAGAAAAAGCACCGTGCATGCCGATTGGTGGAAGT
AAGGTGGTACGATCGTGCCTTATTAGGAAGGCAACAGACGGGTCTGACATGGATTGGACGAACCACTGAA
TTGCCGCATTGCAGAGATATTGTATTTAAGTGCCTAGCTCGATACATAAACGGGTCTCTCTGGTTAGACC
AGATCTGAGCCTGGGAGCTCTCTGGCTAACTAGGGAACCCACTGCTTAAGCCTCAATAAAGCTTGCCTTG
AGTGCTTCAAGTAGTGTGTGCCCGTCTGTTGTGTGACTCTGGTAACTAGAGATCCCTCAGACCCTTTTAG
TCAGTGTGGAAAATCTCTAGCAGTGGCGCCCGAACAGGGACTTGAAAGCGAAAGGGAAACCAGAGGAGCT
CTCTCGACGCAGGACTCGGCTTGCTGAAGCGCGCACGGCAAGAGGCGAGGGGCGGCGACTGGTGAGTACG
CCAAAAATTTTGACTAGCGGAGGCTAGAAGGAGAGAGATGGGTGCGAGAGCGTCAGTATTAAGCGGGGGA
GAATTAGATCGCGATGGGAAAAAATTCGGTTAAGGCCAGGGGGAAAGAAAAAATATAAATTAAAACATAT
AGTATGGGCAAGCAGGGAGCTAGAACGATTCGCAGTTAATCCTGGCCTGTTAGAAACATCAGAAGGCTGT
AGACAAATACTGGGACAGCTACAACCATCCCTTCAGACAGGATCAGAAGAACTTAGATCATTATATAATA
CAGTAGCAACCCTCTATTGTGTGCATCAAAGGATAGAGATAAAAGACACCAAGGAAGCTTTAGACAAGAT
AGAGGAAGAGCAAAACAAAAGTAAGACCACCGCACAGCAAGCGGCCGCTGATCTTCAGACCTGGAGGAGG
AGATATGAGGGACAATTGGAGAAGTGAATTATATAAATATAAAGTAGTAAAAATTGAACCATTAGGAGTA
GCACCCACCAAGGCAAAGAGAAGAGTGGTGCAGAGAGAAAAAAGAGCAGTGGGAATAGGAGCTTTGTTCC
TTGGGTTCTTGGGAGCAGCAGGAAGCACTATGGGCGCAGCGTCAATGACGCTGACGGTACAGGCCAGACA
ATTATTGTCTGGTATAGTGCAGCAGCAGAACAATTTGCTGAGGGCTATTGAGGCGCAACAGCATCTGTTG
CAACTCACAGTCTGGGGCATCAAGCAGCTCCAGGCAAGAATCCTGGCTGTGGAAAGATACCTAAAGGATC
AACAGCTCCTGGGGATTTGGGGTTGCTCTGGAAAACTCATTTGCACCACTGCTGTGCCTTGGAATGCTAG
TTGGAGTAATAAATCTCTGGAACAGATTTGGAATCACACGACCTGGATGGAGTGGGACAGAGAAATTAAC
AATTACACAAGCTTAATACACTCCTTAATTGAAGAATCGCAAAACCAGCAAGAAAAGAATGAACAAGAAT
TATTGGAATTAGATAAATGGGCAAGTTTGTGGAATTGGTTTAACATAACAAATTGGCTGTGGTATATAAA
ATTATTCATAATGATAGTAGGAGGCTTGGTAGGTTTAAGAATAGTTTTTGCTGTACTTTCTATAGTGAAT
AGAGTTAGGCAGGGATATTCACCATTATCGTTTCAGACCCACCTCCCAACCCCGAGGGGACCCGACAGGC
CCGAAGGAATAGAAGAAGAAGGTGGAGAGAGAGACAGAGACAGATCCATTCGATTAGTGAACGGATCTCG
ACGGTATCGGTTAACTTTTAAAAGAAAAGGGGGGATTGGGGGGTACAGTGCAGGGGAAAGAATAGTAGAC
ATAATAGCAACAGACATACAAACTAAAGAATTACAAAAACAAATTACAAAATTCAAAATTTTATCGATAA
GCTTGGGAGTTCCGCGTTACATAACTTACGGTAAATGGCCCGCCTGGCTGACCGCCCAACGACCCCCGCC
CATTGACGTCAATAATGACGTATGTTCCCATAGTAACGCCAATAGGGACTTTCCATTGACGTCAATGGGT
GGAGTATTTACGGTAAACTGCCCACTTGGCAGTACATCAAGTGTATCATATGCCAAGTACGCCCCCTATT
GACGTCAATGACGGTAAATGGCCCGCCTGGCATTATGCCCAGTACATGACCTTATGGGACTTTCCTACTT
GGCAGTACATCTACGTATTAGTCATCGCTATTACCATGGTGATGCGGTTTTGGCAGTACATCAATGGGCG
TGGATAGCGGTTTGACTCACGGGGATTTCCAAGTCTCCACCCCATTGACGTCAATGGGAGTTTGTTTTGG
CACCAAAATCAACGGGACTTTCCAAAATGTCGTAACAACTCCGCCCCATTGACGCAAATGGGCGGTAGGC
GTGTACGGTGGGAGGTCTATATAAGCAGAGCTCGTTTAGTGAACCGTCAGATCGCCTGGAGACGCCATCC
ACGCTGTTTTGACCTCCATAGAAGACACCGACTCTAGAGGATCCACCGGTCGCCACCATGGTGAGCAAGG
GCGAGGAGCTGTTCACCGGGGTGGTGCCCATCCTGGTCGAGCTGGACGGCGACGTAAACGGCCACAAGTT
CAGCGTGTCCGGCGAGGGCGAGGGCGATGCCACCTACGGCAAGCTGACCCTGAAGTTCATCTGCACCACC
GGCAAGCTGCCCGTGCCCTGGCCCACCCTCGTGACCACCCTGACCTACGGCGTGCAGTGCTTCAGCCGCT
ACCCCGACCACATGAAGCAGCACGACTTCTTCAAGTCCGCCATGCCCGAAGGCTACGTCCAGGAGCGCAC
CATCTTCTTCAAGGACGACGGCAACTACAAGACCCGCGCCGAGGTGAAGTTCGAGGGCGACACCCTGGTG
AACCGCATCGAGCTGAAGGGCATCGACTTCAAGGAGGACGGCAACATCCTGGGGCACAAGCTGGAGTACA
ACTACAACAGCCACAACGTCTATATCATGGCCGACAAGCAGAAGAACGGCATCAAGGTGAACTTCAAGAT
CCGCCACAACATCGAGGACGGCAGCGTGCAGCTCGCCGACCACTACCAGCAGAACACCCCCATCGGCGAC
GGCCCCGTGCTGCTGCCCGACAACCACTACCTGAGCACCCAGTCCGCCCTGAGCAAAGACCCCAACGAGA
AGCGCGATCACATGGTCCTGCTGGAGTTCGTGACCGCCGCCGGGATCACTCTCGGCATGGACGAGCTGTA
CAAGATGGCGCCAGCAGAAATCCTGAACGGGAAGGAGATCTCCGCGCAAATAAGGGCGAGACTGAAAAAT
CAAGTCACTCAGTTGAAGGAGCAAGTACCTGGTTTCACACCACGCCTGGCAATATTACAGGTTGGCAACA
GAGATGATTCCAATCTTTATATAAATGTGAAGCTGAAGGCTGCTGAAGAGATTGGGATCAAAGCCACTCA
CATTAAGTTACCAAGAACAACCACAGAATCTGAGGTGATGAAGTACATTACATCTTTGAATGAAGACTCT
ACTGTACATGGGTTCTTAGTGCAGCTACCTTTAGATTCAGAGAATTCCATTAACACTGAAGAAGTGATCA
ATGCTATTGCACCCGAGAAGGATGTGGATGGATTGACTAGCATCAATGCTGGGAAACTTGCTAGAGGTGA
CCTCAATGACTGTTTCATTCCTTGTACGCCTAAGGGATGCTTGGAACTCATCAAAGAGACAGGGGTGCCG
ATTGCCGGAAGGCATGCTGTGGTGGTTGGGCGCAGTAAAATAGTTGGGGCCCCGATGCATGACTTGCTTC
TGTGGAACAATGCCACAGTGACCACCTGCCACTCCAAGACTGCCCATCTGGATGAGGAGGTAAATAAAGG
TGACATCCTGGTGGTTGCAACTGGTCAGCCTGAAATGGTTAAAGGGGAGTGGATCAAACCTGGGGCAATA
GTCATCGACTGTGGAATCAATTATGTCCCAGATGATAAAAAACCAAATGGGAGAAAAGTTGTGGGTGATG
TGGCATACGACGAGGCCAAAGAGAGGGCGAGCTTCATCACTCCTGTTCCTGGCGGCGTAGGGCCCATGAC
AGTTGCAATGCTCATGCAGAGCACAGTAGAGAGTGCCAAGCGTTTCCTGGAGAAATTTAAGCCAGGAAAG
TGGATGATTCAGTATAACAACCTTAACCTCAAGACACCTGTTCCAAGTGACATTGATATATCACGATCTT
GTAAACCGAAGCCCATTGGTAAGCTGGCTCGAGAAATTGGTCTGCTGTCTGAAGAGGTAGAATTATATGG
TGAAACAAAGGCCAAAGTTCTGCTGTCAGCACTAGAACGCCTGAAGCACCGGCCTGATGGGAAATACGTG
GTGGTGACTGGAATAACTCCAACACCCCTGGGAGAAGGGGAAAGCACAACTACAATCGGGCTAGTGCAAG
CCCTTGGTGCCCATCTCTACCAGAATGTCTTTGCGTGTGTGCGACAGCCTTCTCAGGGCCCCACCTTTGG
AATAAAAGGTGGCGCTGCAGGAGGCGGCTACTCCCAGGTCATTCCTATGGAAGAGTTTAATCTCCACCTC
ACAGGTGACATCCATGCCATCACTGCAGCTAATAACCTCGTTGCTGCGGCCATTGATGCTCGGATATTTC
ATGAACTGACCCAGACAGACAAGGCTCTCTTTAATCGTTTGGTGCCATCAGTAAATGGAGTGAGAAGGTT
CTCTGACATCCAAATCCGAAGGTTAAAGAGACTAGGCATTGAAAAGACTGACCCTACCACACTGACAGAT
GAAGAGATAAACAGATTTGCAAGATTGGACATTGATCCAGAAACCATAACTTGGCAAAGAGTGTTGGATA
CCAATGATAGATTCCTGAGGAAGATCACGATTGGACAGGCTCCAACGGAGAAGGGTCACACACGGACGGC
CCAGTTTGATATCTCTGTGGCCAGTGAAATTATGGCTGTCCTGGCTCTCACCACTTCTCTAGAAGACATG
AGAGAGAGACTGGGCAAAATGGTGGTGGCATCCAGTAAGAAAGGAGAGCCCGTCAGTGCCGAAGATCTGG
GGGTGAGTGGTGCACTGACAGTGCTTATGAAGGACGCAATCAAGCCCAATCTCATGCAGACACTGGAGGG
CACTCCAGTGTTTGTCCATGCTGGCCCGTTTGCCAACATCGCACATGGCAATTCCTCCATCATTGCAGAC
CGGATCGCACTCAAGCTTGTTGGCCCAGAAGGGTTTGTAGTGACGGAAGCAGGATTTGGAGCAGACATTG
GAATGGAAAAGTTTTTTAACATCAAATGCCGGTATTCCGGCCTCTGCCCCCACGTGGTGGTGCTTGTTGC
CACTGTCAGGGCTCTCAAGATGCACGGGGGCGGCCCCACGGTCACTGCTGGACTGCCTCTTCCCAAGGCT
TACATACAGGAGAACCTGGAGCTGGTTGAAAAAGGCTTCAGTAACTTGAAGAAACAAATTGAAAATGCCA
GAATGTTTGGAATTCCAGTAGTAGTGGCCGTGAATGCATTCAAGACGGATACAGAGTCTGAGCTGGACCT
CATCAGCCGCCTTTCCAGAGAACATGGGGCTTTTGATGCCGTGAAGTGCACTCACTGGGCAGAAGGGGGC
AAGGGTGCCTTAGCCCTGGCTCAGGCCGTCCAGAGAGCAGCACAAGCACCCAGCAGCTTCCAGCTCCTTT
ATGACCTCAAGCTCCCAGTTGAGGATAAAATCAGGATCATTGCACAGAAGATCTATGGAGCAGATGACAT
TGAATTACTTCCCGAAGCTCAACACAAAGCTGAAGTCTACACGAAGCAGGGCTTTGGGAATCTCCCCATC
TGCATGGCTAAAACACACTTGTCTTTGTCTCACAACCCAGAGCAAAAAGGTGTCCCTACAGGCTTCATTC
TGCCCATTCGCGACATCCGCGCCAGCGTTGGGGCTGGTTTTCTGTACCCCTTAGTAGGAACGATGAGCAC
AATGCCTGGACTCCCCACCCGGCCCTGTTTTTATGATATTGATTTGGACCCTGAAACAGAACAGGTGAAT
GGATTATTCTAATGTACAAGTAAAGCGGCCGCGTCGACAATCAACCTCTGGATTACAAAATTTGTGAAAG
ATTGACTGGTATTCTTAACTATGTTGCTCCTTTTACGCTATGTGGATACGCTGCTTTAATGCCTTTGTAT
CATGCTATTGCTTCCCGTATGGCTTTCATTTTCTCCTCCTTGTATAAATCCTGGTTGCTGTCTCTTTATG
AGGAGTTGTGGCCCGTTGTCAGGCAACGTGGCGTGGTGTGCACTGTGTTTGCTGACGCAACCCCCACTGG
TTGGGGCATTGCCACCACCTGTCAGCTCCTTTCCGGGACTTTCGCTTTCCCCCTCCCTATTGCCACGGCG
GAACTCATCGCCGCCTGCCTTGCCCGCTGCTGGACAGGGGCTCGGCTGTTGGGCACTGACAATTCCGTGG
TGTTGTCGGGGAAGCTGACGTCCTTTCCATGGCTGCTCGCCTGTGTTGCCACCTGGATTCTGCGCGGGAC
GTCCTTCTGCTACGTCCCTTCGGCCCTCAATCCAGCGGACCTTCCTTCCCGCGGCCTGCTGCCGGCTCTG
CGGCCTCTTCCGCGTCTTCGCCTTCGCCCTCAGACGAGTCGGATCTCCCTTTGGGCCGCCTCCCCGCCTG
GAATTCTACCGGGTAGGGGAGGCGCTTTTCCCAAGGCAGTCTGGAGCATGCGCTTTAGCAGCCCCGCTGG
GCACTTGGCGCTACACAAGTGGCCTCTGGCCTCGCACACATTCCACATCCACCGGTAGGCGCCAACCGGC
TCCGTTCTTTGGTGGCCCCTTCGCGCCACCTTCTACTCCTCCCCTAGTCAGGAAGTTCCCCCCCGCCCCG
CAGCTCGCGTCGTGCAGGACGTGACAAATGGAAGTAGCACGTCTCACTAGTCTCGTGCAGATGGACAGCA
CCGCTGAGCAATGGAAGCGGGTAGGCCTTTGGGGCAGCGGCCAATAGCAGCTTTGCTCCTTCGCTTTCTG
GGCTCAGAGGCTGGGAAGGGGTGGGTCCGGGGGCGGGCTCAGGGGCGGGCTCAGGGGCGGGGCGGGCGCC
CGAAGGTCCTCCGGAGGCCCGGCATTCTGCACGCTTCAAAAGCGCACGTCTGCCGCGCTGTTCTCCTCTT
CCTCATCTCCGGGCCTTTCGACCTGCAGCCCAAGCTTACCATGACCGAGTACAAGCCCACGGTGCGCCTC
GCCACCCGCGACGACGTCCCCAGGGCCGTACGCACCCTCGCCGCCGCGTTCGCCGACTACCCCGCCACGC
GCCACACCGTCGATCCGGACCGCCACATCGAGCGGGTCACCGAGCTGCAAGAACTCTTCCTCACGCGCGT
CGGGCTCGACATCGGCAAGGTGTGGGTCGCGGACGACGGCGCCGCGGTGGCGGTCTGGACCACGCCGGAG
AGCGTCGAAGCGGGGGCGGTGTTCGCCGAGATCGGCCCGCGCATGGCCGAGTTGAGCGGTTCCCGGCTGG
CCGCGCAGCAACAGATGGAAGGCCTCCTGGCGCCGCACCGGCCCAAGGAGCCCGCGTGGTTCCTGGCCAC
CGTCGGCGTCTCGCCCGACCACCAGGGCAAGGGTCTGGGCAGCGCCGTCGTGCTCCCCGGAGTGGAGGCG
GCCGAGCGCGCCGGGGTGCCCGCCTTCCTGGAGACCTCCGCGCCCCGCAACCTCCCCTTCTACGAGCGGC
TCGGCTTCACCGTCACCGCCGACGTCGAGGTGCCCGAAGGACCGCGCACCTGGTGCATGACCCGCAAGCC
CGGTGCCTGACGCCCGCCCCACGACCCGCAGCGCCCGACCGAAAGGAGCGCACGACCCCATGCATCTCGA
GGGCCCGGTACCTTTAAGACCAATGACTTACAAGGCAGCTGTAGATCTTAGCCACTTTTTAAAAGAAAAG
GGGGGACTGGAAGGGCTAGCTCACTCCCAACGAAGACAAGATCTGCTTTTTGCTTGTACTGGGTCTCTCT
GGTTAGACCAGATCTGAGCCTGGGAGCTCTCTGGCTAACTAGGGAACCCACTGCTTAAGCCTCAATAAAG
CTTGCCTTGAGTGCTTCAAGTAGTGTGTGCCCGTCTGTTGTGTGACTCTGGTAACTAGAGATCCCTCAGA
CCCTTTTAGTCAGTGTGGAAAATCTCTAGCAGTAGTAGTTCATGTCATCTTATTATTCAGTATTTATAAC
TTGCAAAGAAATGAATATCAGAGAGTGAGAGGAACTTGTTTATTGCAGCTTATAATGGTTACAAATAAAG
CAATAGCATCACAAATTTCACAAATAAAGCATTTTTTTCACTGCATTCTAGTTGTGGTTTGTCCAAACTC
ATCAATGTATCTTATCATGTCTGGCTCTAGCTATCCCGCCCCTAACTCCGCCCATCCCGCCCCTAACTCC
GCCCAGTTCCGCCCATTCTCCGCCCCATGGCTGACTAATTTTTTTTATTTATGCAGAGGCCGAGGCCGCC
TCGGCCTCTGAGCTATTCCAGAAGTAGTGAGGAGGCTTTTTTGGAGGCCTAGGGACGTACCCAATTCGCC
CTATAGTGAGTCGTATTACGCGCGCTCACTGGCCGTCGTTTTACAACGTCGTGACTGGGAAAACCCTGGC
GTTACCCAACTTAATCGCCTTGCAGCACATCCCCCTTTCGCCAGCTGGCGTAATAGCGAAGAGGCCCGCA
CCGATCGCCCTTCCCAACAGTTGCGCAGCCTGAATGGCGAATGGG
